Addgene plasmid #86067: GST-PC-1-CTS
Purpose: A bacterial expression plasmid encoding polycystin-1 ciliary targeting signal with N-terminus GST-tag.
Depositing lab: Lei Lu. Depositing organization: Nanyang Technological University (NTU). Publication: A ternary complex comprising transportin1, Rab8 and the ciliary targeting signal directs proteins to ciliary membranes. Madugula V, Lu L. J Cell Sci. 2016 Oct 15;129(20):3922-3934. Epub 2016 Sep 15. 10.1242/jcs.194019 PubMed 27633000.
Backbone
  Vector backbone: pGEB
  Backbone manufacturer: Lu Lei (J Cell Sci. 2001)
  Backbone size w/o insert (bp): 5000
  Total vector size (bp): 5019
  Vector type: Bacterial Expression
Growth in bacteria
  Bacterial resistance: Ampicillin, 100 μg/mL
  Growth temperature: 37°C
  Growth strain: DH5alpha
  Copy number: Low Copy
Gene/Insert
  Gene/Insert name: Polycystin-1
  Species: H. sapiens (human)
  Mutation: contains the region from 4297-4303
  Entrez Gene: PKD1 (a.k.a. PBP, PC1, Pc-1, TRPP1)
  Promoter: tac
  Tag / fusion protein: GST (N terminal on insert)
  Cloning method: Restriction Enzyme; 5′ cloning site EcoRI (not destroyed); 3′ cloning site BamHI (not destroyed)
  Sequencing primers: 5′ 5' GGCAAGCCACGTTTGGTG 3'; 3′ 5' GGAGCTGCATGTGTCAGAGG 3'
Terms and licenses: Academic/Nonprofit Terms; Industry Terms: Not Available to Industry
How to cite: GST-PC-1-CTS was a gift from Lei Lu (Addgene plasmid # 86067 ; http://n2t.net/addgene:86067 ; RRID:Addgene_86067)
