[The description below was written by a language model from this plasmid's Addgene catalogue record and pLannotate feature annotations shown in this document.]
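Description:
GST-PC-1-CTS is a bacterial expression plasmid of about 5 kb built on the pGEB backbone, a GST-fusion vector with a pGEX-like layout. It produces the ciliary targeting signal (CTS) of human polycystin-1 (PKD1) as a fusion to the C-terminus of glutathione S-transferase. The insert is very short. The record describes it as the region spanning positions 4297–4303 of polycystin-1, which fits the roughly 20 bp difference between backbone and total size. It was cloned between EcoRI and BamHI sites, both of which are retained. The feature table does not annotate the insert itself, presumably because it is too small to be detected, but it would lie just downstream of the Schistosoma japonicum GST coding sequence.

Expression is driven by the tac promoter, a strong trp/lac hybrid, followed by a lac operator. A plasmid-borne lacI gene with its own promoter supplies the repressor, so transcription stays low until it is induced with IPTG. The plasmid replicates from a ColE1/pMB1-type origin and is selected with ampicillin through the β-lactamase gene. The catalogue lists it as low copy, whereas the annotation software labels the origin generically as high copy and finds only a fragment of rop. Other annotated elements, namely a lac promoter/operator with a lacZα segment, bom fragments and a piece of yciV, appear to be backbone remnants rather than functional payload.

The purified GST-tagged peptide is suited to glutathione-affinity pull-down and binding assays. The associated publication concerns a complex of transportin1, Rab8 and ciliary targeting signals in directing membrane proteins to cilia.
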