Features (pLannotate 1.2.2; 16 found; start..end, strand, type, name):
      7..595     +  rep_origin     ori: high-copy-number ColE1/pMB1/pBR322/pUC origin of replication
    781..832     -  misc_feature   bom (fragment): basis of mobility region from pBR322
    839..916     +  promoter       lacI promoter: lacI
    917..1999    +  CDS            lacI: lac repressor; lacI; The lac repressor binds to the lac operator to inhibit transcription in E. coli. This inhibition can be relieved by adding lactose or isopropyl-β-D-thiogalactopyranoside (IPTG).
   2012..2033    +  protein_bind   CAP binding site: CAP binding activates transcription in the presence of cAMP. E. coli catabolite activator protein
   2048..2078    +  promoter       lac promoter: promoter for the E. coli lac operon
   2086..2102    +  protein_bind   lac operator: The lac repressor binds to the lac operator to inhibit transcription in E. coli. This inhibition can be relieved by adding lactose or isopropyl-β-D-thiogalactopyranoside (IPTG). lac repressor encoded by lacI
   2122..2295    +  CDS            lacZα: LacZα fragment of β-galactosidase; lacZ fragment
   2559..2675    -  CDS            yciV (fragment): RNAAM_ECOLI - Also known as trpH From Escherichia coli (strain K12).
   2751..2779    +  promoter       tac promoter: strong E. coli promoter; hybrid between the trp and lac UV5 promoters
   2787..2803    +  protein_bind   lac operator: The lac repressor binds to the lac operator to inhibit transcription in E. coli. This inhibition can be relieved by adding lactose or isopropyl-β-D-thiogalactopyranoside (IPTG). lac repressor encoded by lacI
   2826..3479    +  CDS            GST26_SCHJA: Experimental evidence at protein level: Swiss-Prot protein existence level 1. GST isoenzymes appear to play a central role in the parasite detoxification system. Other functions are also suspected including a role in increasing the solubility of haematin in the parasite gut. From Schistosoma japonicum (Blood fluke).
   3605..3644    +  CDS            rop (fragment): Rop protein, which maintains plasmids at low copy number; rop
   3746..3786    +  misc_feature   bom (fragment): basis of mobility region from pBR322
   3891..3995    +  promoter       AmpR promoter: bla
   3996..4856    +  CDS            AmpR: β-lactamase; bla; confers resistance to ampicillin, carbenicillin, and related antibiotics
>Addgene plasmid #86067 | GST-PC-1-CTS | addgene full sequence | sequence record 177977 | Addgene NGS Result
ATCTTCTTGAGATCCTTTTTTTCTGCGCGTAATCTGCTGCTTGCAAACAAAAAAACCACCGCTACCAGCG
GTGGTTTGTTTGCCGGATCAAGAGCTACCAACTCTTTTTCCGAAGGTAACTGGCTTCAGCAGAGCGCAGA
TACCAAATACTGTCCTTCTAGTGTAGCCGTAGTTAGGCCACCACTTCAAGAACTCTGTAGCACCGCCTAC
ATACCTCGCTCTGCTAATCCTGTTACCAGTGGCTGCTGCCAGTGGCGATAAGTCGTGTCTTACCGGGTTG
GACTCAAGACGATAGTTACCGGATAAGGCGCAGCGGTCGGGCTGAACGGGGGGTTCGTGCACACAGCCCA
GCTTGGAGCGAACGACCTACACCGAACTGAGATACCTACAGCGTGAGCTATGAGAAAGCGCCACGCTTCC
CGAAGGGAGAAAGGCGGACAGGTATCCGGTAAGCGGCAGGGTCGGAACAGGAGAGCGCACGAGGGAGCTT
CCAGGGGGAAACGCCTGGTATCTTTATAGTCCTGTCGGGTTTCGCCACCTCTGACTTGAGCGTCGATTTT
TGTGATGCTCGTCAGGGGGGCGGAGCCTATGGAAAAACGCCAGCAACGCGGCCTTTTTACGGTTCCTGGC
CTTTTGCTGGCCTTTTGCTCACATGTTCTTTCCTGCGTTATCCCCTGATTCTGTGGATAACCGTATTACC
GCCTTTGAGTGAGCTGATACCGCTCGCCGCAGCCGAACGACCGAGCGCAGCGAGTCAGTGAGCGAGGAAG
CGGAAGAGCGCCTGATGCGGTATTTTCTCCTTACGCATCTGTGCGGTATTTCACACCGCATAAATTCCGA
CACCATCGAATGGCGCAAAACCTTTCGCGGTATGGCATGATAGCGCCCGGAAGAGAGTCAATTCAGGGTG
GTGAATGTGAAACCAGTAACGTTATACGATGTCGCAGAGTATGCCGGTGTCTCTTATCAGACCGTTTCCC
GCGTGGTGAACCAGGCCAGCCACGTTTCTGCGAAAACGCGGGAAAAAGTGGAAGCGGCGATGGCGGAGCT
GAATTACATTCCCAACCGCGTGGCACAACAACTGGCGGGCAAACAGTCGTTGCTGATTGGCGTTGCCACC
TCCAGTCTGGCCCTGCACGCGCCGTCGCAAATTGTCGCGGCGATTAAATCTCGCGCCGATCAACTGGGTG
CCAGCGTGGTGGTGTCGATGGTAGAACGAAGCGGCGTCGAAGCCTGTAAAGCGGCGGTGCACAATCTTCT
CGCGCAACGCGTCAGTGGGCTGATCATTAACTATCCGCTGGATGACCAGGATGCCATTGCTGTGGAAGCT
GCCTGCACTAATGTTCCGGCGTTATTTCTTGATGTCTCTGACCAGACACCCATCAACAGTATTATTTTCT
CCCATGAAGACGGTACGCGACTGGGCGTGGAGCATCTGGTCGCATTGGGTCACCAGCAAATCGCGCTGTT
AGCGGGCCCATTAAGTTCTGTCTCGGCGCGTCTGCGTCTGGCTGGCTGGCATAAATATCTCACTCGCAAT
CAAATTCAGCCGATAGCGGAACGGGAAGGCGACTGGAGTGCCATGTCCGGTTTTCAACAAACCATGCAAA
TGCTGAATGAGGGCATCGTTCCCACTGCGATGCTGGTTGCCAACGATCAGATGGCGCTGGGCGCAATGCG
CGCCATTACCGAGTCCGGGCTGCGCGTTGGTGCGGATATCTCGGTAGTGGGATACGACGATACCGAAGAC
AGCTCATGTTATATCCCGCCGTTAACCACCATCAAACAGGATTTTCGCCTGCTGGGGCAAACCAGCGTGG
ACCGCTTGCTGCAACTCTCTCAGGGCCAGGCGGTGAAGGGCAATCAGCTGTTGCCCGTCTCACTGGTGAA
AAGAAAAACCACCCTGGCGCCCAATACGCAAACCGCCTCTCCCCGCGCGTTGGCCGATTCATTAATGCAG
CTGGCACGACAGGTTTCCCGACTGGAAAGCGGGCAGTGAGCGCAACGCAATTAATGTAAGTTAGCTCACT
CATTAGGCACCCCAGGCTTTACACTTTATGCTTCCGGCTCGTATGTTGTGTGGAATTGTGAGCGGATAAC
AATTTCACACAGGAAACAGCTATGACCATGATTACGGATTCACTGGCCGTCGTTTTACAACGTCGTGACT
GGGAAAACCCTGGCGTTACCCAACTTAATCGCCTTGCAGCACATCCCCCTTTCGCCAGCTGGCGTAATAG
CGAAGAGGCCCGCACCGATCGCCCTTCCCAACAGTTGCGCAGCCTGAATGGCGAATGGCGCTTTGCCTGG
TTTCCGGCACCAGAAGCGGTGCCGGAAAGCTGGCTGGAGTGCGATCTTCCTGAGGCCGATACTGTCGTCG
TCCCCTCAAACTGGCAGATGCACGGTTACGATGCGCCCATCTACACCAACGTGACCTATCCCATTACGGT
CAATCCGCCGTTTGTTCCCACGGAGAATCCGACGGGTTGTTACTCGCTCACATTTAATGTTGATGAAAGC
TGGCTACAGGAAGGCCAGACGCGAATTATTTTTGATGGCGTTGGAATTAGCTTATCGACTGCACGGTGCA
CCAATGCTTCTGGCGTCAGGCAGCCATCGGAAGCTGTGGTATGGCTGTGCAGGTCGTAAATCACTGCATA
ATTCGTGTCGCTCAAGGCGCACTCCCGTTCTGGATAATGTTTTTTGCGCCGACATCATAACGGTTCTGGC
AAATATTCTGAAATGAGCTGTTGACAATTAATCATCGGCTCGTATAATGTGTGGAATTGTGAGCGGATAA
CAATTTCACACAGGAAACAGTATTCATGTCCCCTATACTAGGTTATTGGAAAATTAAGGGCCTTGTGCAA
CCCACTCGACTTCTTTTGGAATATCTTGAAGAAAAATATGAAGAGCATTTGTATGAGCGCGATGAAGGTG
ATAAATGGCGAAACAAAAAGTTTGAATTGGGTTTGGAGTTTCCCAATCTTCCTTATTATATTGATGGTGA
TGTTAAATTAACACAGTCTATGGCCATCATACGTTATATAGCTGACAAGCACAACATGTTGGGTGGTTGT
CCAAAAGAGCGTGCAGAGATTTCAATGCTTGAAGGAGCGGTTTTGGATATTAGATACGGTGTTTCGAGAA
TTGCATATAGTAAAGACTTTGAAACTCTCAAAGTTGATTTTCTTAGCAAGCTACCTGAAATGCTGAAAAT
GTTCGAAGATCGTTTATGTCATAAAACATATTTAAATGGTGATCATGTAACCCATCCTGACTTCATGTTG
TATGACGCTCTTGATGTTGTTTTATACATGGACCCAATGTGCCTGGATGCGTTCCCAAAATTAGTTTGTT
TTAAAAAACGTATTGAAGCTATCCCACAAATTGATAAGTACTTGAAATCCAGCAAGTATATAGCATGGCC
TTTGCAGGGCTGGCAAGCCACGTTTGGTGGTGGCGACCATCCTCCAAAATCGGATCTGGTTCCGCGTGGA
TCAGAATTCAAGGTGCACCCCAGCAGCACCCGGGATCCTTAACAATTCTAGACTCCATGGGTCGACTCGA
GCTCAAGCTTAATTCATCGTGACTGACTGACGATCTGCCTCGCGCGTTTCGGTGATGACGGTGAAAACCT
CTGACACATGCAGCTCCCGGAGACGGTCACAGCTTGTCTGTAAGCGGATGCCGGGAGCAGACAAGCCCGT
CAGGGCGCGTCAGCGGGTGTTGGCGGGTGTCGGGGCGCAGCCATGACCCAGTCACGTAGCGATAGCGGAG
TGTATAATTCTTGAAGACGAAAGGGCCTCGTGATACGCCTATTTTTATAGGTTAATGTCATGATAATAAT
GGTTTCTTAGACGTCAGGTGGCACTTTTCGGGGAAATGTGCGCGGAACCCCTATTTGTTTATTTTTCTAA
ATACATTCAAATATGTATCCGCTCATGAGACAATAACCCTGATAAATGCTTCAATAATATTGAAAAAGGA
AGAGTATGAGTATTCAACATTTCCGTGTCGCCCTTATTCCCTTTTTTGCGGCATTTTGCCTTCCTGTTTT
TGCTCACCCAGAAACGCTGGTGAAAGTAAAAGATGCTGAAGATCAGTTGGGTGCACGAGTGGGTTACATC
GAACTGGATCTCAACAGCGGTAAGATCCTTGAGAGTTTTCGCCCCGAAGAACGTTTTCCAATGATGAGCA
CTTTTAAAGTTCTGCTATGTGGCGCGGTATTATCCCGTGTTGACGCCGGGCAAGAGCAACTCGGTCGCCG
CATACACTATTCTCAGAATGACTTGGTTGAGTACTCACCAGTCACAGAAAAGCATCTTACGGATGGCATG
ACAGTAAGAGAATTATGCAGTGCTGCCATAACCATGAGTGATAACACTGCGGCCAACTTACTTCTGACAA
CGATCGGAGGACCGAAGGAGCTAACCGCTTTTTTGCACAACATGGGGGATCATGTAACTCGCCTTGATCG
TTGGGAACCGGAGCTGAATGAAGCCATACCAAACGACGAGCGTGACACCACGATGCCTGCAGCAATGGCA
ACAACGTTGCGCAAACTATTAACTGGCGAACTACTTACTCTAGCTTCCCGGCAACAATTAATAGACTGGA
TGGAGGCGGATAAAGTTGCAGGACCACTTCTGCGCTCGGCCCTTCCGGCTGGCTGGTTTATTGCTGATAA
ATCTGGAGCCGGTGAGCGTGGGTCTCGCGGTATCATTGCAGCACTGGGGCCAGATGGTAAGCCCTCCCGT
ATCGTAGTTATCTACACGACGGGGAGTCAGGCAACTATGGATGAACGAAATAGACAGATCGCTGAGATAG
GTGCCTCACTGATTAAGCATTGGTAACTGTCAGACCAAGTTTACTCATATATACTTTAGATTGATTTAAA
ACTTCATTTTTAATTTAAAAGGATCTAGGTGAAGATCCTTTTTGATAATCTCATGACCAAAATCCCTTAA
CGTGAGTTTTCGTTCCACTGAGCGTCAGACCCCGTAGAAAAGATCAAAGG
